Addgene plasmid #14686: PECAM-eGFP-Hygro
Depositing lab: Victoria Bautch. Depositing organization: University of North Carolina at Chapel Hill. Publication: The VEGF receptor flt-1 (VEGFR-1) is a positive modulator of vascular sprout formation and branching morphogenesis. Kearney JB, Kappas NC, Ellerstrom C, DiPaola FW, Bautch VL. Blood. 2004 Jun 15. 103(12):4527-35. 10.1182/blood-2003-07-2315 PubMed 14982871.
Backbone
  Vector backbone: EGFP-1
  Backbone manufacturer: Clontech
  Backbone size w/o insert (bp): 5800
  Vector type: Mammalian Expression
  Selectable markers: Neomycin (select with G418), Hygromycin
Growth in bacteria
  Bacterial resistance: Kanamycin, 50 μg/mL
  Growth temperature: 37°C
  Growth strain: DH5alpha
  Copy number: High Copy
Gene/Insert
  Gene/Insert name: PECAM promoter/enhancer (alt name: PECAM)
  Species: M. musculus (mouse)
  Insert size (bp): 8000
  Entrez Gene: Pecam1 (a.k.a. Cd31, PECAM-1, Pecam)
  Tag / fusion protein: PGK-Hygro (N terminal on backbone); EGFP (C terminal on backbone)
  Cloning method: Restriction Enzyme; 5′ cloning site PacI (not destroyed); 3′ cloning site SalI (not destroyed)
  Sequencing primers: 5′ EGFP-N
Resource information
  A portion of this plasmid was derived from a plasmid made by: H. Scott Baldwin, Vanderbilt
Terms and licenses: Academic/Nonprofit Terms; Industry Terms: Not Available to Industry
How to cite: PECAM-eGFP-Hygro was a gift from Victoria Bautch (Addgene plasmid # 14686 ; http://n2t.net/addgene:14686 ; RRID:Addgene_14686)
