[The description below was written by a language model from this plasmid's Addgene catalogue record.]
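Description:
PECAM-eGFP-Hygro is a mammalian reporter plasmid built on the Clontech EGFP-1 backbone, a promoterless EGFP vector designed so that regulatory DNA cloned upstream of the fluorescent protein coding sequence controls its expression. It is maintained in E. coli as a high-copy plasmid under kanamycin selection. For mammalian cells the record lists two selectable markers: neomycin resistance (G418 selection), which comes with the backbone, and hygromycin resistance supplied by a PGK-Hygro cassette, in which the hygromycin resistance gene is driven by the phosphoglycerate kinase promoter.

The insert is roughly 8 kb of mouse Pecam1 (CD31/PECAM-1) promoter/enhancer sequence, cloned between PacI and SalI sites that both remain intact, in a backbone of about 5.8 kb. Although the catalogue lists PGK-Hygro and EGFP under the "tag/fusion" fields, these are best read as positional notes rather than true protein fusions, since the insert is regulatory rather than coding: the hygromycin cassette lies on the upstream side of the PECAM fragment and EGFP lies downstream of it, so that EGFP transcription depends on the PECAM regulatory elements. Because Pecam1 is an endothelial cell marker, the construct would be expected to label endothelial cells and developing vessels with green fluorescence, while the independent PGK-Hygro cassette permits selection of stably transfected cells regardless of whether the PECAM promoter is active. The associated publication concerns vascular sprout formation and branching morphogenesis, consistent with use as a vessel-specific live reporter. No feature table was provided, so exact element positions and orientations cannot be confirmed.
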