>Addgene plasmid #14686 | PECAM-eGFP-Hygro | addgene partial sequence | sequence record 21235 | 14686 with EGFP-N
GCTCNTCGCCCTTGCTCACCATGGTGGCGACCGGTGGATCCCGGGCCCGCGGTACCGTCGACTGCAGAAT
TCGAAGCTTGACGTCGGTAACCTACCGCGCAGAGACCAGCTCTGGTACTTGTCAGGTAATGGCGGCCATA
GCTGGAAACCAAGAACAATGAGGTCTGGGCTGGCCTGATATCTCCTCAGGAAATGACTGGCCTTCCGGAG
GGACCACTGAACCCAATGGCTTTGTCTAGCACGCGTAAGAGCTCTGTAATTTTCCTGACAATGGTAGGTA
GTTCCTCTTCCCCTCTGAGTCATTTCCAGGTTGAGAGCCAGGTGGCTGGGGGTGGCTCATCATACTAAGA
GGACCTTAATTTGGGAAGGAAGCCCCCTCATTAAACCGTTAGTATTTAACATTGTTTGTACCCCTCCTCC
TCCCCCCCCCCAACCCCCCAGACAGGGTTTCTCTGTGAAGCCCTGGATGTCCTGGAACTCCAGTTTGTAG
ACCCTCCTCTCTTAGATCTCTTTAGGCTGTTCTGTGCCCTGTTGGCCATTGACTTTTTTGAACAGTTTGA
GGCTTGATGAGGAGCATGGGGTGGGGGTGGGGGCATTGTCCATTGACAGGAGGTCTGTGGGACATTTCCA
ATACTGTGCACACCTAGAGCCTTGGGCCCCCCCTTGCCGTGAATAGTCCTGTATCCTGGTGAGACCTCTG
TGCAGTTTCAGTGTGCTTCTCCTCGGAGGGCATGTTCTTATAGCAAGGAGTAAGAATTCTGTTTTATAGA
CATGGAGAAGTCTCAAGATCTGCTGGCTGTATTATTATTATATTATTTTCTTATAGCAAGGAGTAAGAAT
TCTGTTTTATAGACGTGGAGAAGTCTCAAGATCTGCTGGCTGTATTATTTTCCTGTTTGCTTGATTTTGC
AAATCGANAC
